>Addgene plasmid #161335 | pDONR221-SLC52A1_STOP | addgene full sequence | sequence record 388616 | Addgene NGS Result
CTTTCCTGCGTTATCCCCTGATTCTGTGGATAACCGTATTACCGCCTTTGAGTGAGCTGATACCGCTCGC
CGCAGCCGAACGACCGAGCGCAGCGAGTCAGTGAGCGAGGAAGCGGAAGAGCGCCCAATACGCAAACCGC
CTCTCCCCGCGCGTTGGCCGATTCATTAATGCAGCTGGCACGACAGGTTTCCCGACTGGAAAGCGGGCAG
TGAGCGCAACGCAATTAATACGCGTACCGCTAGCCAGGAAGAGTTTGTAGAAACGCAAAAAGGCCATCCG
TCAGGATGGCCTTCTGCTTAGTTTGATGCCTGGCAGTTTATGGCGGGCGTCCTGCCCGCCACCCTCCGGG
CCGTTGCTTCACAACGTTCAAATCCGCTCCCGGCGGATTTGTCCTACTCAGGAGAGCGTTCACCGACAAA
CAACAGATAAAACGAAAGGCCCAGTCTTCCGACTGAGCCTTTCGTTTTATTTGATGCCTGGCAGTTCCCT
ACTCTCGCGTTAACGCTAGCATGGATGTTTTCCCAGTCACGACGTTGTAAAACGACGGCCAGTCTTAAGC
TCGGGCCCCAAATAATGATTTTATTTTGACTGATAGTGACCTGTTCGTTGCAACACATTGATGAGCAATG
CTTTTTTATAATGCCAACTTTGTACAAAAAAGCAGGCTCCACCATGGCAGCACCTACCCTGGGCAGGCTG
GTGCTGACACACCTGCTGGTGGCCCTGTTCGGAATGGGAAGCTGGGCAGCAGTGAACGGAATCTGGGTGG
AGCTGCCAGTGGTGGTGAAGGACCTGCCTGAGGGCTGGTCCCTGCCATCTTACCTGAGCGTGGTGGTGGC
CCTGGGAAATCTGGGACTGCTGGTGGTGACCCTGTGGAGGCAGCTGGCACCAGGCAAGGGAGAGCAGGTG
CCTATCCAGGTGGTGCAGGTGCTGTCCGTGGTGGGCACCGCCCTGCTGGCCCCACTGTGGCACCACGTGG
CACCAGTGGCAGGACAGCTGCACTCTGTGGCCTTCCTGACACTGGCCCTGGTGCTGGCCATGGCCTGCTG
TACCTCTAACGTGACATTCCTGCCATTTCTGAGCCACCTGCCCCCTCCATTTCTGCGGTCTTTCTTTCTG
GGACAGGGACTGAGCGCCCTGCTGCCATGCGTGCTGGCCCTGGTGCAGGGAGTGGGCCGGCTGGAGTGTC
CCCCTGCCCCCACCAATGGCACATCTGGCCCACCCCTGGACTTCCCAGAGAGATTTCCCGCCAGCACCTT
CTTTTGGGCCCTGACCGCCCTGCTGGTGACATCCGCCGCAGCCTTCCGGGGACTGCTGCTGCTGCTGCCT
TCCCTGCCATCTGTGACCACAGGAGGATCCGGACCTGAGCTGCAGCTGGGATCTCCAGGAGCAGAGGAGG
AGGAGAAGGAGGAGGAGGAGGCCCTGCCTCTGCAGGAGCCTCCATCTCAGGCAGCAGGAACAATCCCTGG
ACCAGATCCAGAGGCACACCAGCTGTTCAGCGCCCACGGAGCCTTTCTGCTGGGACTGATGGCCTTCACC
TCCGCCGTGACAAACGGCGTGCTGCCCTCTGTGCAGTCTTTTAGCTGCCTGCCTTACGGCAGGCTGGCCT
ATCACCTGGCAGTGGTGCTGGGAAGCGCCGCAAATCCACTGGCATGCTTCCTGGCAATGGGCGTGCTGTG
CCGCAGCCTGGCAGGACTGGTGGGCCTGTCCCTGCTGGGCATGCTGTTTGGCGCCTACCTGATGGCACTG
GCAATCCTGTCCCCTTGTCCACCTCTGGTGGGAACCACAGCAGGAGTGGTGCTGGTGGTGCTGAGCTGGG
TGCTGTGCCTGTGCGTGTTCAGCTATGTGAAGGTGGCCGCCAGCTCCCTGCTGCACGGAGGAGGCCGGCC
CGCCCTGCTGGCAGCCGGCGTGGCCATCCAAGTGGGCTCCCTGCTGGGCGCCGGCGCCATGTTCCCACCC
ACCAGCATCTATCACGTGTTTCAGTCCAGAAAGGACTGCGTGGATCCCTGTGGCCCTTAAGACCCAGCTT
TCTTGTACAAAGTTGGCATTATAAGAAAGCATTGCTTATCAATTTGTTGCAACGAACAGGTCACTATCAG
TCAAAATAAAATCATTATTTGCCATCCAGCTGATATCCCCTATAGTGAGTCGTATTACATGGTCATAGCT
GTTTCCTGGCAGCTCTGGCCCGTGTCTCAAAATCTCTGATGTTACATTGCACAAGATAAAAATATATCAT
CATGAACAATAAAACTGTCTGCTTACATAAACAGTAATACAAGGGGTGTTATGAGCCATATTCAACGGGA
AACGTCGAGGCCGCGATTAAATTCCAACATGGATGCTGATTTATATGGGTATAAATGGGCTCGCGATAAT
GTCGGGCAATCAGGTGCGACAATCTATCGCTTGTATGGGAAGCCCGATGCGCCAGAGTTGTTTCTGAAAC
ATGGCAAAGGTAGCGTTGCCAATGATGTTACAGATGAGATGGTCAGACTAAACTGGCTGACGGAATTTAT
GCCTCTTCCGACCATCAAGCATTTTATCCGTACTCCTGATGATGCATGGTTACTCACCACTGCGATCCCC
GGAAAAACAGCATTCCAGGTATTAGAAGAATATCCTGATTCAGGTGAAAATATTGTTGATGCGCTGGCAG
TGTTCCTGCGCCGGTTGCATTCGATTCCTGTTTGTAATTGTCCTTTTAACAGCGATCGCGTATTTCGTCT
CGCTCAGGCGCAATCACGAATGAATAACGGTTTGGTTGATGCGAGTGATTTTGATGACGAGCGTAATGGC
TGGCCTGTTGAACAAGTCTGGAAAGAAATGCATAAACTTTTGCCATTCTCACCGGATTCAGTCGTCACTC
ATGGTGATTTCTCACTTGATAACCTTATTTTTGACGAGGGGAAATTAATAGGTTGTATTGATGTTGGACG
AGTCGGAATCGCAGACCGATACCAGGATCTTGCCATCCTATGGAACTGCCTCGGTGAGTTTTCTCCTTCA
TTACAGAAACGGCTTTTTCAAAAATATGGTATTGATAATCCTGATATGAATAAATTGCAGTTTCATTTGA
TGCTCGATGAGTTTTTCTAATCAGAATTGGTTAATTGGTTGTAACACTGGCAGAGCATTACGCTGACTTG
ACGGGACGGCGCAAGCTCATGACCAAAATCCCTTAACGTGAGTTACGCGTCGTTCCACTGAGCGTCAGAC
CCCGTAGAAAAGATCAAAGGATCTTCTTGAGATCCTTTTTTTCTGCGCGTAATCTGCTGCTTGCAAACAA
AAAAACCACCGCTACCAGCGGTGGTTTGTTTGCCGGATCAAGAGCTACCAACTCTTTTTCCGAAGGTAAC
TGGCTTCAGCAGAGCGCAGATACCAAATACTGTTCTTCTAGTGTAGCCGTAGTTAGGCCACCACTTCAAG
AACTCTGTAGCACCGCCTACATACCTCGCTCTGCTAATCCTGTTACCAGTGGCTGCTGCCAGTGGCGATA
AGTCGTGTCTTACCGGGTTGGACTCAAGACGATAGTTACCGGATAAGGCGCAGCGGTCGGGCTGAACGGG
GGGTTCGTGCACACAGCCCAGCTTGGAGCGAACGACCTACACCGAACTGAGATACCTACAGCGTGAGCTA
TGAGAAAGCGCCACGCTTCCCGAAGGGAGAAAGGCGGACAGGTATCCGGTAAGCGGCAGGGTCGGAACAG
GAGAGCGCACGAGGGAGCTTCCAGGGGGAAACGCCTGGTATCTTTATAGTCCTGTCGGGTTTCGCCACCT
CTGACTTGAGCGTCGATTTTTGTGATGCTCGTCAGGGGGGCGGAGCCTATGGAAAAACGCCAGCAACGCG
GCCTTTTTACGGTTCCTGGCCTTTTGCTGGCCTTTTGCTCACATGTT
Features (pLannotate 1.2.2; 10 found; start..end, strand, type, name):
    121..213     +  CDS            lacI (fragment): lac repressor; lacI; The lac repressor binds to the lac operator to inhibit transcription in E. coli. This inhibition can be relieved by adding lactose or isopropyl-β-D-thiogalactopyranoside (IPTG).
    268..295     -  terminator     rrnB T2 terminator: transcription terminator T2 from the E. coli rrnB gene
    427..470     +  terminator     rrnB T1 terminator: Escherichia coli rrnB; transcription terminator T1 from the E. coli rrnB gene
    517..553     -  CDS            lacZα (fragment): LacZα fragment of β-galactosidase; lacZ fragment
    569..668     +  protein_bind   attL1: mutant version of attL; recombination site for the Gateway® LR reaction LR Clonase™
    674..2017    +  CDS            SLC52A1: S52A1_HUMAN - Also known as GPR172B, PAR2, RFT1. Experimental evidence at protein level: Swiss-Prot protein existence level 1. (Microbial infection) May function as a cell receptor to retroviral envelopes similar to the porcine endogenous retrovirus (PERV-A). From Homo sapiens (Human).
   2022..2121    -  protein_bind   attL2: mutant version of attL; recombination site for the Gateway® LR reaction LR Clonase™
   2139..2157    -  promoter       T7 promoter: promoter for bacteriophage T7 RNA polymerase
   2291..3100    +  CDS            KanR: aminoglycoside phosphotransferase; aph(3')-Ia; confers resistance to kanamycin in bacteria or G418 (Geneticin®) in eukaryotes
   3247..3835    +  rep_origin     ori: high-copy-number ColE1/pMB1/pBR322/pUC origin of replication
