[The description below was written by a language model from this plasmid's Addgene catalogue record and pLannotate feature annotations shown in this document.]
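Description:
pDONR221-SLC52A1_STOP is a Gateway entry clone built on the pDONR221 backbone and carrying a codon-optimized open reading frame for human SLC52A1, a solute carrier also known as RFVT1, hRFT1, GPR172B or PAR2. The aliases point to its role as a riboflavin transporter, and the annotation notes it may also act as a receptor for certain retroviral envelopes. The plasmid is about 3.9 kb. It is propagated in E. coli at high copy from a ColE1/pUC-type origin and selected with kanamycin through an aminoglycoside phosphotransferase (KanR) gene.

The roughly 1.35 kb ORF sits between attL1 and attL2, the recombination sites recognised by LR Clonase, so the coding sequence can be moved directionally and in frame into any attR-containing destination vector. Although the catalogue lists the vector type as mammalian expression, the feature table shows no eukaryotic promoter or polyadenylation signal driving the insert, so expression depends on the destination vector chosen. Upstream rrnB T1 and T2 terminators insulate the cassette from read-through transcription in bacteria. A T7 promoter lies just outside attL2 in the reverse orientation, and short lacI and lacZα fragments are backbone remnants with no evident functional role. M13 forward and reverse priming sites are listed for sequencing the insert.

This version retains a stop codon at the end of the ORF, which makes it suited to expressing the native, untagged protein or N-terminally tagged fusions, but not C-terminal fusions. A companion clone without the stop codon exists for C-terminal fusions. The plasmid belongs to a large consortium collection of SLC transporter clones intended to support functional studies and drug discovery on this protein family.
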