Addgene plasmid #161335: pDONR221-SLC52A1_STOP
Purpose: Gateway entry clone with codon-optimized ORF sequence for subcloning into custom expression vectors. Contains a STOP codon at the end of the codon-optimized ORF sequence.
Depositing lab: RESOLUTE Consortium & Giulio Superti-Furga. Depositing organization: CeMM Research Center for Molecular Medicine. Publication: The RESOLUTE consortium: unlocking SLC transporters for drug discovery. Superti-Furga G, Lackner D, Wiedmer T, Ingles-Prieto A, Barbosa B, Girardi E, Goldmann U, Gurtl B, Klavins K, Klimek C, Lindinger S, Lineiro-Retes E, Muller AC, Onstein S, Redinger G, Reil D, Sedlyarov V, Wolf G, Crawford M, Everley R, ... Steppan CM. Nat Rev Drug Discov. 2020 Jul;19(7):429-430. doi: 10.1038/d41573-020-00056-6. PubMed 32265506.
Backbone
  Vector backbone: pDONR221
  Backbone manufacturer: ThermoFisher Scientific
  Backbone size w/o insert (bp): 2550
  Vector type: Mammalian Expression
Growth in bacteria
  Bacterial resistance: Kanamycin, 50 μg/mL
  Growth temperature: 37°C
  Growth strain: NEB Stable
  Copy number: High Copy
Gene/Insert
  Gene/Insert name: SLC52A1 (alt name: FLJ10060, GPCR42, PAR2, hRFT1, RFVT1, GPR172B)
  Species: H. sapiens (human)
  Insert size (bp): 1347
  Entrez Gene: SLC52A1 (a.k.a. GPCR42, GPR172B, PAR2, RFT1, RFVT1, hRFT1)
  Cloning method: Gateway Cloning
  Sequencing primers: 5′ M13-fwd; 3′ M13-rev
Terms and licenses: Academic/Nonprofit Terms; Industry Terms
Depositor comments: This plasmid contains a STOP codon at the end of the codon-optimized ORF. For the version of this plasmid that does not contain a STOP codon, please see Addgene plasmid 132169 For more information on the full Resolute plasmid collection, please see www.addgene.org/depositor-collections/re-solute/. Please provide your feedback on this plasmid to the RESOLUTE consortium by filling out their RESOLUTE repository feedback form: https://forms.office.com/Pages/ResponsePage.aspx?id=0e05yklzmkS7rjFGQL4N7z4feCLQvEJAmVcOCM_u885UN1JJRko0Ukg4TVQwNTZLOUxPQVJWT1NHUCQlQCN0PWcu
How to cite: pDONR221-SLC52A1_STOP was a gift from RESOLUTE Consortium & Giulio Superti-Furga (Addgene plasmid # 161335 ; http://n2t.net/addgene:161335 ; RRID:Addgene_161335)
