>Addgene plasmid #161335 | pDONR221-SLC52A1_STOP | depositor partial sequence | sequence record 312605 | Codon-optimized ORF of SLC52A1
ATGGCAGCACCTACCCTGGGCAGGCTGGTGCTGACACACCTGCTGGTGGCCCTGTTCGGAATGGGAAGCT
GGGCAGCAGTGAACGGAATCTGGGTGGAGCTGCCAGTGGTGGTGAAGGACCTGCCTGAGGGCTGGTCCCT
GCCATCTTACCTGAGCGTGGTGGTGGCCCTGGGAAATCTGGGACTGCTGGTGGTGACCCTGTGGAGGCAG
CTGGCACCAGGCAAGGGAGAGCAGGTGCCTATCCAGGTGGTGCAGGTGCTGTCCGTGGTGGGCACCGCCC
TGCTGGCCCCACTGTGGCACCACGTGGCACCAGTGGCAGGACAGCTGCACTCTGTGGCCTTCCTGACACT
GGCCCTGGTGCTGGCCATGGCCTGCTGTACCTCTAACGTGACATTCCTGCCATTTCTGAGCCACCTGCCC
CCTCCATTTCTGCGGTCTTTCTTTCTGGGACAGGGACTGAGCGCCCTGCTGCCATGCGTGCTGGCCCTGG
TGCAGGGAGTGGGCCGGCTGGAGTGTCCCCCTGCCCCCACCAATGGCACATCTGGCCCACCCCTGGACTT
CCCAGAGAGATTTCCCGCCAGCACCTTCTTTTGGGCCCTGACCGCCCTGCTGGTGACATCCGCCGCAGCC
TTCCGGGGACTGCTGCTGCTGCTGCCTTCCCTGCCATCTGTGACCACAGGAGGATCCGGACCTGAGCTGC
AGCTGGGATCTCCAGGAGCAGAGGAGGAGGAGAAGGAGGAGGAGGAGGCCCTGCCTCTGCAGGAGCCTCC
ATCTCAGGCAGCAGGAACAATCCCTGGACCAGATCCAGAGGCACACCAGCTGTTCAGCGCCCACGGAGCC
TTTCTGCTGGGACTGATGGCCTTCACCTCCGCCGTGACAAACGGCGTGCTGCCCTCTGTGCAGTCTTTTA
GCTGCCTGCCTTACGGCAGGCTGGCCTATCACCTGGCAGTGGTGCTGGGAAGCGCCGCAAATCCACTGGC
ATGCTTCCTGGCAATGGGCGTGCTGTGCCGCAGCCTGGCAGGACTGGTGGGCCTGTCCCTGCTGGGCATG
CTGTTTGGCGCCTACCTGATGGCACTGGCAATCCTGTCCCCTTGTCCACCTCTGGTGGGAACCACAGCAG
GAGTGGTGCTGGTGGTGCTGAGCTGGGTGCTGTGCCTGTGCGTGTTCAGCTATGTGAAGGTGGCCGCCAG
CTCCCTGCTGCACGGAGGAGGCCGGCCCGCCCTGCTGGCAGCCGGCGTGGCCATCCAAGTGGGCTCCCTG
CTGGGCGCCGGCGCCATGTTCCCACCCACCAGCATCTATCACGTGTTTCAGTCCAGAAAGGACTGCGTGG
ATCCCTGTGGCCCTTAA
